>Addgene plasmid #14081 | pAKlux2.1 | addgene full sequence | sequence record 314377 | Addgene NGS Result
TAATGTGAGTTAGCTCACTCATTAGGCACCCCAGGCTTTACACTTTATGCTTCCGGCTCGTATGTTGTGT
GGAATTGTGAGCGGATAACAATTTCACACAGGAAACAGCTATGACCATGATTACGCCAAGCGCGCAATTA
ACCCTCACTAAAGGGAACAAAAGCTGGGTACCGGGCCCCCCCTCGAGGTCGACGGTATCGATAAGCTTGA
TATCGAATTCAGGCTTGGAGGATACGTATGACTAAAAAAATTTCATTCATTATTAACGGCCAGGTTGAAA
TCTTTCCCGAAGGTGATGATTTAGTGCAATCCATTAATTTTGGTGATAATAGTGTTTACCTGCCAATATT
GAATGACTCTCATGTAAAAAACATTATTGATTGTAATGGAAATAACGAATTACGGTTGCATAACATTGTC
AATTTTCTCTATACGGTAGGGCAAAGATGGAAAAATGAAGAATACTCAAGACGCAGGACATACATTCGTG
ACTTAAAAAAATATATGGGATATTCAGAAGAAATGGCTAAGCTAGAGGCCAATTGGATATCTATGATTTT
ATGTTCTAAAGGCGGCCTTTATGATGTTGTAGAAAATGAACTTGGTTCTCGCCATATCATGGATGAATGG
CTACCTCAGGATGAAAGTTATGTTCGGGCTTTTCCGAAAGGTAAATCTGTACATCTGTTGGCAGGTAATG
TTCCATTATCTGGGATCATGTCTATATTACGCGCAATTTTAACTAAGAATCAGTGTATTATAAAAACATC
GTCAACCGATCCTTTTACCGCTAATGCATTAGCGTTAAGTTTTATTGATGTAGACCCTAATCATCCGATA
ACGCGCTCTTTATCTGTTATATATTGGCCCCACCAAGGTGATACATCACTCGCAAAAGAAATTATGCAAC
ATGCGGATGTTATTGTCGCTTGGGGAGGGCCAGATGCGATTAATTGGGCGGTAGAGCATGCGCCATCTTA
TGCTGATGTGATTAAATTTGGTTCTAAAAAGAGTCTTTGCATTATCGATAATCCTGTTGATTTGACGTCC
GCAGCGACAGGTGCGGCTCATGATGTTTGTTTTTACGATCAGCGAGCTTGTTTTTCTGCCCAAAACATAT
ATTACATGGGAAATCATTATGAGGAATTTAAGTTAGCGTTGATAGAAAAACTTAATCTATATGCGCATAT
ATTACCGAATGCCAAAAAAGATTTTGATGAAAAGGCGGCCTATTCTTTAGTTCAAAAAGAAAGCTTGTTT
GCTGGATTAAAAGTAGAGGTGGATATTCATCAACGTTGGATGATTATTGAGTCAAATGCAGGTGTGGAAT
TTAATCAACCACTTGGCAGATGTGTGTACCTTCATCACGTCGATAATATTGAGCAAATATTGCCTTATGT
TCAAAAAAATAAGACGCAAACCATATCTATTTTTCCTTGGGAGTCATCATTTAAATATCGAGATGCGTTA
GCATTAAAAGGTGCGGAAAGGATTGTAGAAGCAGGAATGAATAACATATTTCGAGTTGGTGGATCTCATG
ACGGAATGAGACCGTTGCAACGATTAGTGACATATATTTCTCATGAAAGGCCATCTAACTATACGGCTAA
GGATGTTGCGGTTGAAATAGAACAGACTCGATTCCTGGAAGAAGATAAGTTCCTTGTATTTGTCCCATAA
TAGGTAAAAAGTATGGAAAATGAATCAAAATATAAAACCATCGACCACGTTATTTGTGTTGAAGGAAATA
AAAAAATTCATGTTTGGGAAACGCTGCCAGAAGAAAACAGCCCAAAGAGAAAGAATGCCATTATTATTGC
GTCTGGTTTTGCCCGCAGGATGGATCATTTTGCTGGTCTGGCGGAATATTTATCGCGGAATGGATTTCAT
GTGATCCGCTATGATTCGCTTCACCACGTTGGATTGAGTTCAGGGACAATTGATGAATTTACAATGTCTA
TAGGAAAGCAGAGCTTGTTAGCAGTGGTTGATTGGTTAACTACACGAAAAATAAATAACTTCGGTATGTT
GGCTTCAAGCTTATCTGCGCGGATAGCTTATGCAAGCCTATCTGAAATCAATGCTTCGTTTTTAATCACC
GCAGTCGGTGTTGTTAACTTAAGATATTCTCTTGAAAGAGCTTTAGGGTTTGATTATCTCAGTCTACCCA
TTAATGAATTGCCGAATAATCTAGATTTTGAAGGCCATAAATTGGGTGCTGAAGTCTTTGCGAGAGATTG
TCTTGATTTTGGTTGGGAAGATTTAGCTTCTACAATTAATAACATGATGTATCTTGATATACCGTTTATT
GCTTTTACTGCAAATAACGATAATTGGGTCAAGCAAGATGAAGTTATCACATTGTTATCAAATATTCGTA
GTAATCGATGCAAGATATATTCTTTGTTAGGAAGTTCGCATGACTTGAGTGAAAATTTAGTGGTCCTGCG
CAATTTTTATCAATCGGTTACGAAAGCCGCTATCGCGATGGATAATGATCATCTGGATATTGATGTTGAT
ATTACTGAACCGTCATTTGAACATTTAACTATTGCGACAGTCAATGAACGCCGAATGAGAATTGAGATTG
AAAATCAAGCAATTTCTCTGTCTTAAAATCTATTGAGATATTCTATCACTCAAATAGCAATATAAGGACT
CTCTATGAAATTTGGAAACTTTTTGCTTACATACCAACCTCCCCAATTTTCTCAAACAGAGGTAATGAAA
CGTTTGGTTAAATTAGGTCGCATCTCTGAGGAGTGTGGTTTTGATACCGTATGGTTACTGGAGCATCATT
TCACGGAGTTTGGTTTGCTTGGTAACCCTTATGTCGCTGCTGCATATTTACTTGGCGCGACTAAAAAATT
GAATGTAGGAACTGCCGCTATTGTTCTTCCCACAGCCCATCCAGTACGCCAACTTGAAGATGTGAATTTA
TTGGATCAAATGTCAAAAGGACGATTTCGGTTTGGTATTTGCCGAGGGCTTTACAACAAGGACTTTCGCG
TATTCGGCACAGATATGAATAACAGTCGCGCCTTAGCGGAATGCTGGTACGGGCTGATAAAGAATGGCAT
GACAGAGGGATATATGGAAGCTGATAATGAACATATCAAGTTCCATAAGGTAAAAGTAAACCCCGCGGCG
TATAGCAGAGGTGGCGCACCGGTTTATGTGGTGGCTGAATCAGCTTCGACGACTGAGTGGGCTGCTCAAT
TTGGCCTACCGATGATATTAAGTTGGATTATAAATACTAACGAAAAGAAAGCACAACTTGAGCTTTATAA
TGAAGTGGCTCAAGAATATGGGCACGATATTCATAATATCGACCATTGCTTATCATATATAACATCTGTA
GATCATGACTCAATTAAAGCGAAAGAGATTTGCCGGAAATTTCTGGGGCATTGGTATGATTCTTATGTGA
ATGCTACGACTATTTTTGATGATTCAGACCAAACAAGAGGTTATGATTTCAATAAAGGGCAGTGGCGTGA
CTTTGTATTAAAAGGACATAAAGATACTAATCGCCGTATTGATTACAGTTACGAAATCAATCCCGTGGGA
ACGCCGCAGGAATGTATTGACATAATTCAAAAAGACATTGATGCTACAGGAATATCAAATATTTGTTGTG
GATTTGAAGCTAATGGAACAGTAGACGAAATTATTGCTTCCATGAAGCTCTTCCAGTCTGATGTCATGCC
ATTTCTTAAAGAAAAACAACGTTCGCTATTATATTAGCTAAGGAGAAAGAAATGAAATTTGGATTGTTCT
TCCTTAACTTCATCAATTCAACAACTGTTCAAGAACAAAGTATAGTTCGCATGCAGGAAATAACGGAGTA
TGTTGATAAGTTGAATTTTGAACAGATTTTAGTGTATGAAAATCATTTTTCAGATAATGGTGTTGTCGGC
GCTCCTCTGACTGTTTCTGGTTTTCTGCTCGGTTTAACAGAGAAAATTAAAATTGGTTCATTAAATCACA
TCATTACAACTCATCATCCTGTCCGCATAGCGGAGGAAGCTTGCTTATTGGATCAGTTAAGTGAAGGGAG
ATTTATTTTAGGGTTTAGTGATTGCGAAAAAAAAGATGAAATGCATTTTTTTAATCGCCCGGTTGAATAT
CAACAGCAACTATTTGAAGAGTGTTATGAAATCATTAACGATGCTTTAACAACAGGCTATTGTAATCCAG
ATAACGATTTTTATAGCTTCCCTAAAATATCTGTAAATCCCCATGCTTATACGCCAGGCGGACCTCGGAA
ATATGTAACAGCAACCAGTCATCATATTGTTGAGTGGGCGGCCAAAAAAGGTATTCCTCTCATCTTTAAG
TGGGATGATTCTAATGATGTTAGATATGAATATGCTGAAAGATATAAAGCCGTTGCGGATAAATATGACG
TTGACCTATCAGAGATAGACCATCAGTTAATGATATTAGTTAACTATAACGAAGATAGTAATAAAGCTAA
ACAAGAGACGCGTGCATTTATTAGTGATTATGTTCTTGAAATGCACCCTAATGAAAATTTCGAAAATAAA
CTTGAAGAAATAATTGCAGAAAACGCTGTCGGAAATTATACGGAGTGTATAACTGCGGCTAAGTTGGCAA
TTGAAAAGTGTGGTGCGAAAAGTGTATTGCTGTCCTTTGAACCAATGAATGATTTGATGAGCCAAAAAAA
TGTAATCAATATTGTTGATGATAATATTAAGAAGTACCACATGGAATATACCTAATAGATTTCGAGTTGC
AGCGAGGCGGCAAGTGAACGAATCCCCAGGAGCATAGATAACTATGTGACTGGGGTGAGTGAAAGCAGCC
AACAAAGCAGCAGCTTGAAAGATGAAGGGTATAAAAGAGTATGACAGCAGTGCTGCCATACTTTCTAATA
TTATCTTGAGGAGTAAAACAGGTATGACTTCATATGTTGATAAACAAGAAATTACAGCAAGCTCAGAAAT
TGATGATTTGATTTTTTCGAGCGATCCATTAGTGTGGTCTTACGACGAGCAGGAAAAAATCAGAAAGAAA
CTTGTGCTTGATGCATTTCGTAATCATTATAAACATTGTCGAGAATATCGTCACTACTGTCAGGCACACA
AAGTAGATGACAATATTACGGAAATTGATGACATACCTGTATTCCCAACATCGGTTTTTAAGTTTACTCG
CTTATTAACTTCTCAGGAAAACGAGATTGAAAGTTGGTTTACCAGTAGCGGCACGAATGGTTTAAAAAGT
CAGGTGGCGCGTGACAGATTAAGTATTGAGAGACTCTTAGGCTCTGTGAGTTATGGCATGAAATATGTTG
GTAGTTGGTTTGATCATCAAATAGAATTAGTCAATTTGGGACCAGATAGATTTAATGCTCATAATATTTG
GTTTAAATATGTTATGAGTTTGGTGGAATTGTTATATCCTACGACATTTACCGTAACAGAAGAACGAATA
GATTTTGTTAAAACATTGAATAGTCTTGAACGAATAAAAAATCAAGGGAAAGATCTTTGTCTTATTGGTT
CGCCATACTTTATTTATTTACTCTGCCATTATATGAAAGATAAAAAAATCTCATTTTCTGGAGATAAAAG
CCTTTATATCATAACCGGAGGCGGCTGGAAAAGTTACGAAAAAGAATCTCTGAAACGTGATGATTTCAAT
CATCTTTTATTTGATACTTTCAATCTCAGTGATATTAGTCAGATCCGAGATATATTTAATCAAGTTGAAC
TCAACACTTGTTTCTTTGAGGATGAAATGCAGCGTAAACATGTTCCGCCGTGGGTATATGCGCGAGCGCT
TGATCCTGAAACGTTGAAACCTGTACCTGATGGAACGCCGGGGTTGATGAGTTATATGGATGCGTCAGCA
ACCAGTTATCCAGCATTTATTGTTACCGATGATGTCGGGATAATTAGCAGAGAATATGGTAAGTATCCCG
GCGTGCTCGTTGAAATTTTACGTCGCGTCAATACGAGGACGCAGAAAGGGTGTGCTTTAAGCTTAACCGA
AGCGTTTGATAGTTGATGACCTGCAGCCCGGGGGATCCACTAGTTCTAGAGCGGCCGCCACCGCGGTGGA
GCTCCAATTCGCCCTATAGTGAGTCGTATTACGCGCGCTCACTGGCCGTCGTTTTACAACGTCGTGACTG
GGAAAACCCTGGCGTTACCCAACTTAATCGCCTTGCAGCACATCCCCCTTTCGCCAGCTGGCGTAATAGC
GAAGAGGCCCGCACCGATCGCCCTTCCCAACAGTTGCGCAGCCTGAATGGCGAATGGAAATTGTAAGCGT
TAATATTTTGTTAAAATTCGCGTTAAATTTTTGTTAAATCAGCTCATTTTTTAACCAATAGGCCGTACTG
CGATGAGTGGCAGGGCGGGGCGTAATTTTTTTAAGGCAGTTATTGGTGCCCTTAAACGCCTGGTTGCTAC
GCCTGAATAAGTGATAATAAGCGGATGAATGGCAGAAATTCGAAAGCAAATTCGACCCGGTCGTCGGTTC
AGGGCAGGGTCGTTAAATAGCCGCTTATGTCTATTGCTGGTTTACCGGTTTATTGACTACCGGAAGCAGT
GTGACCGTGTGCTTCTCAAATGCCTGAGGCCAGTTTGCTCAGGCTCTCCCCGTGGAGGTAATAATTGACG
ATATGATCATTTATTCTGCCTCCCAGAGCCTGATAAAAACGGTGAATCCGTTAGCGAGGTGCCGCCGGCT
TCCATTCAGGTCGAGGTGGCCCGGCTCCATGCACCGCGACGCAACGCGGGGAGGCAGACAAGGTATAGGG
CGGCGAGGCGGCTACAGCCGATAGTCTGGAACAGCGCACTTACGGGTTGCTGCGCAACCCAAGTGCTACC
GGCGCGGCAGCGTGACCCGTGTCGGCGGCTCCAACGGCTCGCCATCGTCCAGAAAACACGGCTCATCGGG
CATCGGCAGGCGCTGCTGCCCGCGCCGTTCCCATTCCTCCGTTTCGGTCAAGGCTGGCAGGTCTGGTTCC
ATGCCCGGAATGCCGGGCTGGCTGGGCGGCTCCTCGCCGGGGCCGGTCGGTAGTTGCTGCTCGCCCGGAT
ACAGGGTCGGGATGCGGCGCAGGTCGCCATGCCCCAACAGCGATTCGTCCTGGTCGTCGTGATCAACCAC
CACGGCGGCACTGAACACCGACAGGCGCAACTGGTCGCGGGGCTGGCCCCACGCCACGCGGTCATTGACC
ACGTAGGCCGACACGGTGCCGGGGCCGTTGAGCTTCACGACGGAGATCCAGCGCTCGGCCACCAAGTCCT
TGACTGCGTATTGGACCGTCCGCAAAGAACGTCCGATGAGCTTGGAAAGTGTCTTCTGGCTGACCACCAC
GGCGTTCTGGTGGCCCATCTGCGCCACGAGGTGATGCAGCAGCATTGCCGCCGTGGGTTTCCTCGCAATA
AGCCCGGCCCACGCCTCATGCGCTTTGCGTTCCGTTTGCACCCAGTGACCGGGCTTGTTCTTGGCTTGAA
TGCCGATTTCTCTGGACTGCGTGGCCATGCTTATCTCCATGCGGTAGGGGTGCCGCACGGTTGCGGCACC
ATGCGCAATCAGCTGCAACTTTTCGGCAGCGCGACAACAATTATGCGTTGCGTAAAAGTGGCAGTCAATT
ACAGATTTTCTTTAACCTACGCAATGAGCTATTGCGGGGGGTGCCGCAATGAGCTGTTGCGTACCCCCCT
TTTTTAAGTTGTTGATTTTTAAGTCTTTCGCATTTCGCCCTATATCTAGTTCTTTGGTGCCCAAAGAAGG
GCACCCCTGCGGGGTTCCCCCACGCCTTCGGCGCGGCTCCCCCTCCGGCAAAAAGTGGCCCCTCCGGGGC
TTGTTGATCGACTGCGCGGCCTTCGGCCTTGCCCAAGGTGGCGCTGCCCCCTTGGAACCCCCGCACTCGC
CGCCGTGAGGCTCGGGGGGCAGGCGGGCGGGCTTCGCCCTTCGACTGCCCCCACTCGCATAGGCTTGGGT
CGTTCCAGGCGCGTCAAGGCCAAGCCGCTGCGCGGTCGCTGCGCGAGCCTTGACCCGCCTTCCACTTGGT
GTCCAACCGGCAAGCGAAGCGCGCAGGCCGCAGGCCGGAGGCTTTTCCCCAGAGAAAATTAAAAAAATTG
ATGGGGCAAGGCCGCAGGCCGCGCAGTTGGAGCCGGTGGGTATGTGGTCGAAGGCTGGGTAGCCGGTGGG
CAATCCCTGTGGTCAAGCTCGTGGGCAGGCGCAGCCTGTCCATCAGCTTGTCCAGCAGGGTTGTCCACGG
GCCGAGCGAAGCGAGCCAGCCGGTGGCCGCTCGCGGCCATCGTCCACATATCCACGGGCTGGCAAGGGAG
CGCAGCGACCGCGCAGGGCGAAGCCCGGAGAGCAAGCCCGTAGGGCGCCGCAGCCGCCGTAGGCGGTCAC
GACTTTGCGAAGCAAAGTCTAGTGAGTATACTCAAGCATTGAGTGGCCCGCCGGAGGCACCGCCTTGCGC
TGCCCCCGTCGAGCCGGTTGGACACCAAAAGGGAGGGGCAGGCATGGCGGCATACGCGATCATGCGATGC
AAGAAGCTGGCGAAAATGGGCAACGTGGCGGCCAGTCTCAAGCACGCCTACCGCGAGCGCGAGACGCCCA
ACGCTGACGCCAGCAGGACGCCAGAGAACGAGCACTGGGCGGCCAGCAGCACCGATGAAGCGATGGGCCG
ACTGCGCGAGTTGCTGCCAGAGAAGCGGCGCAAGGACGCTGTGTTGGCGGTCGAGTACGTCATGACGGCC
AGCCCGGAATGGTGGAAGTCGGCCAGCCAAGAACAGCAGGCGGCGTTCTTCGAGAAGGCGCACAAGTGGC
TGGCGGACAAGTACGGGGCGGATCGCATCGTGACGGCCAGCATCCACCGTGACGAAACCAGCCCGCACAT
GACCGCGTTCGTGGTGCCGCTGACGCAGGACGGCAGGCTGTCGGCCAAGGAGTTCATCGGCAACAAAGCG
CAGATGACCCGCGACCAGACCACGTTTGCGGCCGCTGTGGCCGATCTAGGGCTGCAACGGGGCATCGAGG
GCAGCAAGGCACGTCACACGCGCATTCAGGCGTTCTACGAGGCCCTGGAGCGGCCACCAGTGGGCCACGT
CACCATCAGCCCGCAAGCGGTCGAGCCACGCGCCTATGCACCGCAGGGATTGGCCGAAAAGCTGGGAATC
TCAAAGCGCGTTGAGACGCCGGAAGCCGTGGCCGACCGGCTGACAAAAGCGGTTCGGCAGGGGTATGAGC
CTGCCCTACAGGCCGCCGCAGGAGCGCGTGAGATGCGCAAGAAGGCCGATCAAGCCCAAGAGACGGCCCG
AGACCTTCGGGAGCGCCTGAAGCCCGTTCTGGACGCCCTGGGGCCGTTGAATCGGGATATGCAGGCCAAG
GCCGCCGCGATCATCAAGGCCGTGGGCGAAAAGCTGCTGACGGAACAGCGGGAAGTCCAGCGCCAGAAAC
AGGCCCAGCGCCAGCAGGAACGCGGGCGCGCACATTTCCCCGAAAAGTGCCACCTGGATTTTGGTCATGA
GATTATCAAAAAGGATCTTCACCTAGATCCTTTTAAATTAAAAATGAAGTTTTAAATCAATCTAAAGTAT
ATATGAGTAAACTTGGTCTGACAGTTACCAATGCTTAATCAGTGAGGCACCTATCTCAGCGATCTGTCTA
TTTCGTTCATCCATAGTTGCCTGACTCCCCGTCGTGTAGATAACTACGATACGGGAGGGCTTACCATCTG
GCCCCAGTGCTGCAATGATACCGCGAGACCCACGCTCACCGGCTCCAGATTTATCAGCAATAAACCAGCC
AGCCGGAAGGGCCGAGCGCAGAAGTGGTCCTGCAACTTTATCCGCCTCCATCCAGTCTATTAATTGTTGC
CGGGAAGCTAGAGTAAGTAGTTCGCCAGTTAATAGTTTGCGCAACGTTGTTGCCATTGCTACAGGCATCG
TGGTGTCACGCTCGTCGTTTGGTATGGCTTCATTCAGCTCCGGTTCCCAACGATCAAGGCGAGTTACATG
ATCCCCCATGTTGTGCAAAAAAGCGGTTAGCTCCTTCGGTCCTCCGATCGTTGTCAGAAGTAAGTTGGCC
GCAGTGTTATCACTCATGGTTATGGCAGCACTGCATAATTCTCTTACTGTCATGCCATCCGTAAGATGCT
TTTCTGTGACTGGTGAGTACTCAACCAAGTCATTCTGAGAATAGTGTATGCGGCGACCGAGTTGCTCTTG
CCCGGCGTCAATACGGGATAATACCGCGCCACATAGCAGAACTTTAAAAGTGCTCATCATTGGAAAACGT
TCTTCGGGGCGAAAACTCTCAAGGATCTTACCGCTGTTGAGATCCAGTTCGATGTAACCCACTCGTGCAC
CCAACTGATCTTCAGCATCTTTTACTTTCACCAGCGTTTCTGGGTGAGCAAAAACAGGAAGGCAAAATGC
CGCAAAAAAGGGAATAAGGGCGACACGGAAATGTTGAATACTCATACTCTTCCTTTTTCAATATTATTGA
AGCATTTATCAGGGTTATTGTCTCATGAGCGGATACATATTTGAATGGGCAAATATTATACGCAAGGCGA
CAAGGTGCTGATGCCGCTGGCGATTCAGGTTCATCATGCCGTTTGTGATGGCTTCCATGTCGGCAGAATG
CTTAATGAATTACAACAGTTTTTATGCATGCGCCCAATACGCAAACCGCCTCTCCCCGCGCGTTGGCCGA
TTCATTAATGCAGCTGGCACGACAGGTTTCCCGACTGGAAAGCGGGCAGTGAGCGCAACGCAAT
Features (pLannotate 1.2.2; 22 found; start..end, strand, type, name):
      1..22      +  protein_bind   CAP binding site: CAP binding activates transcription in the presence of cAMP. E. coli catabolite activator protein
     37..67      +  promoter       lac promoter: promoter for the E. coli lac operon
     71..93      +  protein_bind   lac operator (fragment): The lac repressor binds to the lac operator to inhibit transcription in E. coli. This inhibition can be relieved by adding lactose or isopropyl-β-D-thiogalactopyranoside (IPTG). lac repressor encoded by lacI
    136..154     +  promoter       T3 promoter: promoter for bacteriophage T3 RNA polymerase
    167..220     -  misc_feature   MCS (fragment): pBluescript multiple cloning site
    238..1680    +  CDS            LuxC: LuxC fatty acid reductase; luxC; from the Photorhabdus luminescens bioluminescence operon
   1693..2616    +  CDS            LuxD: LuxD acyltransferase; luxD; from the Photorhabdus luminescens bioluminescence operon
   2665..3747    +  CDS            LuxA: LuxA luciferase subunit; luxA; from the Photorhabdus luminescens bioluminescence operon
   3762..4745    +  CDS            LuxB: LuxB luciferase subunit; luxB; from the Photorhabdus luminescens bioluminescence operon
   4924..6036    +  CDS            LuxE: LuxE; luxE; from the Photorhabdus luminescens bioluminescence operon
   6040..6094    -  misc_feature   MCS (fragment): pBluescript multiple cloning site
   6103..6121    -  promoter       T7 promoter: promoter for bacteriophage T7 RNA polymerase
   6129..6284    +  CDS            lacZα (fragment): LacZα fragment of β-galactosidase; lacZ fragment
   6288..6365    -  rep_origin     M13 ori (fragment): M13 bacteriophage origin of replication; arrow indicates direction of (+) strand synthesis
   6365..6396    +  CDS            CmR (fragment): chloramphenicol acetyltransferase confers resistance to chloramphenicol
   6726..6795    -  CDS            TcR (fragment): tetracycline efflux protein; tet; confers resistance to tetracycline
   6856..7518    -  CDS            pBBR1 Rep: replication protein for the broad-host-range plasmid pBBR1 from Bordetella bronchiseptica
   7519..8290    -  rep_origin     pBBR1 oriV: replication origin of the broad-host-range plasmid pBBR1 from Bordetella bronchiseptica; requires the pBBR1 Rep protein for replication
   9615..10475   -  CDS            AmpR: β-lactamase; bla; confers resistance to ampicillin, carbenicillin, and related antibiotics
  10476..10547   -  promoter       AmpR promoter: bla
  10545..10659   +  CDS            CmR (fragment): chloramphenicol acetyltransferase; cat; confers resistance to chloramphenicol
  10670..10762   +  CDS            lacI (fragment): lac repressor; lacI; The lac repressor binds to the lac operator to inhibit transcription in E. coli. This inhibition can be relieved by adding lactose or isopropyl-β-D-thiogalactopyranoside (IPTG).
