[The description below was written by a language model from this plasmid's Addgene catalogue record and pLannotate feature annotations shown in this document.]
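Description:
pAKlux2.1 is a broad-host-range bacterial expression plasmid built on the pBBR1MCS4 backbone and designed to make Gram-negative bacteria bioluminescent. It replicates through the pBBR1 oriV together with the plasmid-encoded pBBR1 Rep protein, a replicon from Bordetella bronchiseptica that functions in many Gram-negative species, and it is listed as low copy. Selection is by ampicillin, conferred by a β-lactamase gene under its own bla promoter. The short annotated fragments of chloramphenicol and tetracycline resistance genes, lacI, lacZα and an M13 origin are best read as non-functional remnants of the backbone's construction history.

The payload is the complete luxCDABE operon of Photorhabdus luminescens, about 5.8 kb, cloned between the EcoRI and PstI sites of the pBluescript-type polylinker, both of which are retained. LuxA and LuxB form the luciferase heterodimer, while LuxC, LuxD and LuxE supply the fatty acid reductase functions that regenerate the long-chain aldehyde substrate, so cells carrying the operon emit light without any added substrate. In the sequenced record, the five genes lie in the same orientation as the upstream lac promoter, with its CAP binding site and a partial lac operator, which is the only bacterial promoter annotated in a position to drive the operon. Only a fragment of lacI is present, so regulation would depend on repressor supplied by the host. T3 and T7 phage promoters flank the insert and serve as sequencing primer sites.

The associated publication describes a set of fluorescence and bioluminescence expression vectors for Gram-negative bacteria, consistent with use of this plasmid to label strains for real-time, non-invasive detection by light emission.
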