Addgene plasmid #14081: pAKlux2.1
Depositing lab: Attila Karsi. Depositing organization: Mississippi State University. Publication: Broad host range fluorescence and bioluminescence expression vectors for Gram-negative bacteria. Karsi A, Lawrence ML. Plasmid. 2007 May;57(3):286-95. doi: 10.1016/j.plasmid.2006.11.002 PubMed 17207855.
Backbone
  Vector backbone: pBBR1MCS4
  Backbone size w/o insert (bp): 4980
  Vector type: Bacterial Expression
Growth in bacteria
  Bacterial resistance: Ampicillin, 100 μg/mL
  Growth temperature: 37°C
  Growth strain: DH5alpha
  Copy number: Low Copy
Gene/Insert
  Gene/Insert name: Bacterial luciferase (alt name: luxCDABE)
  Insert size (bp): 5818
  Cloning method: Restriction Enzyme; 5′ cloning site EcoR1 (not destroyed); 3′ cloning site PstI (not destroyed)
  Sequencing primers: 5′ T3; 3′ T7
Terms and licenses: Academic/Nonprofit Terms; Industry Terms: Not Available to Industry
How to cite: pAKlux2.1 was a gift from Attila Karsi (Addgene plasmid # 14081 ; http://n2t.net/addgene:14081 ; RRID:Addgene_14081)
