>Addgene plasmid #14081 | pAKlux2.1 | addgene partial sequence | sequence record 20224 | T3 5'-GCAATTAACCCTCACTAAAGG-3'
CCCTCGAGGTCGACGGTATCGATAAGCTTGATATCGAATTCAGGCTTGGAGGATACGTATGACTAAAAAA
ATTTCATTCATTATTAACGGCCAGGTTGAAATCTTTCCCGAAGGTGATGATTTAGTGCAATCCATTAATT
TTGGTGATAATAGTGTTTACCTGCCAATATTGAATGACTCTCATGTAAAAAACATTATTGATTGTAATGG
AAATAACGAATTACGGTTGCATAACATTGTCAATTTTCTCTATACGGTAGGGCAAAGATGGAAAAATGAA
GAATACTCAAGACGCAGGACATACATTCGTGACTTAAAAAAATATATGGGATATTCAGAAGAAATGGCTA
AGCTAGAGGCCAATTGGATATCTATGATTTTATGTTCTAAAGGCGGCCTTTATGATGTTGTAGAAAATGA
ACTTGGTTCTCGCCATATCATGGATGAATGGCTACCTCAGGATGAAAGTTATGTTCGGGCTTTTCCGAAA
GGTAAATCTGTACATCTGTTGGCAGGTAATGTTCCATTATCTGGGATCATGTCTATATTACGCGCAATTT
TAACTAAGAATCAGTGTATTATAAAAACATCGTCAACCGATCCTTTTACCGCTAATGCATTAGCGTTAAG
TTTTATTGATGTAGACCCTAATCATCCGATAACGCGCTCTTTATCTGTTATATATTGGCCCCACCAAGGT
GATACATCACTCGCAAAAGAAATTATGCAACATGCGGATGTTATTGTCGCTTGGG
